>Addgene plasmid #153740 | pGBW-m4252824 | addgene full sequence | sequence record 300749 | Ginkgo NGS Result
TAAAAAACCTCCCACACCTCCCCCTGAACCTGAAACATAAAATGAATGCAATTGTTGTTGTTAACTTGTT
TATTGCAGCTTATAATGGTTACAAATAAAGCAATAGCATCACAAATTTCACAAATAAAGCATTTTTTTCA
CTGCATTCTAGTTGTGGTTTGTCCAAACTCATCAATGTATCTTATCATGTCTGTGAGCTGAAGGTACGCT
GTATCTCAGTCAGTCAAGCTAGCTTACGCATAATCTGGTACGTCATAGGGGTACGACTGAAAGTAAAGGT
TTTCTAAGGTTGCCCTGTTGTCCAGCATTTCTTCACAAAGCTTGTTTATGTCTACAGCACCCTGCATGGA
AAGCAAAACAGAAAGTAGTGAAACCATTTTTTCAAAGGCTTCAGTAGTATCTTTAGCTAAGAGAATGTCA
TTGTGTAACTGGACACATTGAGCCCACAATTTAGATGATGATTCTACTCTGAGTTGTTGCAAAACTGAGA
GTAAGACTACTGATGTGCACTTTACATCTGACATTTTCATGGTGGCGGCCGCTGGCGGGTGTGTCGAGTG
GATGGTAGGATCGACAAAGATCTGATCTGACGGTTCACTAAACCAGCTCTGCTTATATAGACCTCCCACC
GTACACGCCTACCGCCCATTTGCGTCAATGGGGCGGAGTTGTTACGACATTTTGGAAAGTCCCGTTGATT
TTGGTGCCAAAACAAACTCCCATTGACGTCAATGGGGTGGAGACTTGGAAATCCCCGTGAGTCAAACCGC
TATCCACGCCCATTGATGTACTGCCAAAACCGCATCAGCATGGTAATAGCGATGACTAATACGTAGATGT
ACTGCCAAGTAGGAAAGTCCCATAAGGTCATGTACTGGGCATAATGCCAGGCGGGCCATTTACCGTCATT
GACGTCAATAGGGGGCGTACTTGGCATATGATACACTTGATGTACTGCCAAGTGGGCAGTTTACCGTAAA
TACTCCACCCATTGACGTCAATGGAAAGTCCCTATTGGCGTTACTATGGGAACATACGTCATTATTGACG
TCAATGGGCGGGGGTCGTTGGGCGGTCAGCCAGGCGGGCCATTTACCGTAAGTTATGTAACGCGGAACTC
CATATATGGGCTATGAACTAATGACCCCGTAATTGATTACTAGATCTGGCTACACTCGATCAGCAGTTAG
ATAATAAAATCGCTATCCATCGAAGATGGATGTGTGTTGGTTTTTTGTGTGTGTAACGCAACGATTGATA
GCATAACCCCTTGGGGCCTCTAAACGGGTCTTGAGGGGTTTTTTGAATTGAGAGGTAGCTGAAGCTGCTG
TTATGACCACTAGAGGGAAGAAGATACCTGTGGAGCTAATGGTCCAAGATGTCGGGAGCCGCGATCGCTG
CCAAAAAGGTAAGCTGACGATAGCTGACGAGATTCGATGCCCGACGAGCAAATGAGCGCCACGGCTGTTC
GCGTAAGCTCGAAACGACGGAGATTCGATAGAGCCAGAGTCGAGTTTAAACGATTCGGGATCTTAAGGAT
AAATTTCTGGTAAGGAGGACACGTATGGAAGTGGGCAAGTTGGGGAAGCCGTATCCGTTGCTGAATCTGG
CATATGTGGGAGTATAAGACGCGCAGCGTCGCATCAGGCATTTTTTTCTGCGCCAATGCACCTAGAATCG
GTTACCAATGCTTAATCAGTGAGGCACCTATCTCAGCGATCTGTCTATTTCGTTCATCCATAGTTGCCTG
ACTCCCCGTCGTGTAGATAACTACGATACGGGAGGGCTTACCATCTGGCCCCAGTGCTGCAATGATACCG
CGAGACCCACGCTCACCGGCTCCAGATTTATCAGCAATAAACCAGCCAGCCGGAAGGGCCGAGCGCAGAA
GTGGTCCTGCAACTTTATCCGCCTCCATCCAGTCTATCAACTGTTGCCGGGAAGCTAGAGTAAGTAGTTC
GCCAGTTAATAGTTTACGCAAGGTTGTTGCCATTGCTACAGGCATCGTGGTGTCACGCTCGTCGTTTGGT
ATGGCTTCATTCAGCTCCGGTTCCCAACGATCAAGGCGAGTTACATGATCCCCCATGTTGTGCAAAAAAG
CGGTTAGCTCCTTCGGTCCTCCAATCGTTGTCAGAAGTAAGTTGGCCGCAGTGTTATCACTCATGGTTAT
GGCAGCACTGCATAATTCTCTTACTGTCATGCCATCCGTAAGATGCTTTTCTGTGACTGGTGAATACTCA
ACCAAGTCATTCTGAGAATAGTGTATGCGGCGACCGAGTTGCTCTTGCCCGGCGTCAATACGGGATAATA
CCGCGCCACATAGCAGAACTTTAAAAGTGCTCATCATTGGAAAGCGTTCTTCGGGGCGAAAACTCTCAAG
GATCTTACCGCTGTTGAGATCCAGTTCGATGTAACCCACTCGCGCACCCAACTGATCTTCAGCATCTTTT
ACTTTCACCAGCGTTTCTGGGTGAGCAAAAACAGGAAGGCAAAATGCCGCAAAAAAGGGAATAAGGGCGA
CACGGAAATGTTGAATACTCATGCGAAAGCCTCCTGCTGATCCTGTCTCTTGATAGATGTTTGCAAAAGC
TAGGACTCGATTATACGTTGACCGATCAGACTATCAATATCTAGGTTTAAACAGATCGGTACGCTGCCGT
GACCAGGCTTGAGTACAATATCTGACGATTGGACTTCCTGGGTCCCAAGCTGGATTCCGACTGGCTGACT
GCCAAGCAACGATATGGATCGTCGAGACTCGCACTGAGAGGATCGTTCTCGGTACACCAGGCGCGCCTAG
CGTTACACACACAAAAAACCAACACACATCCATCTTCGATGGATAGCGATTTTATTATCTAAGACTAGGC
TTACATACTAGCCTAGGCACCGGGCTTGCGGGTCATGCACCAGGTGCGCGGTCCTTCGGGCACCTCGACG
TCGGCGGTGACGGTGAAGCCGAGCCGCTCGTAGAAGGGGAGGTTGCGGGGCGCGGAGGTCTCCAGGAAGG
CGGGCACCCCGGCGCGCTCGGCGGCCTCCACTCCGGGGAGCACGACGGCGCTGCCCAGACCCTTGCCCTG
GTGGTCGGGCGAGACGCCGACGGTGGCCAGGAACCACGCGGGCTCCTTGGGCCGGTGCGGCGCCAGGAGG
CCCTCCATCTGTTGCTGCGCGGCCAGCCGGGAACCGCTCAACTCGGCCATGCGCGGGCCGATCTCGGCGA
ACACCGCCCCCGCTTCGACGCTCTCCGGCGTGGTCCAGACCGCCACCGCGGCGCCGTCGTCCGCGACCCA
CACCTTGCCGATGTCGAGCCCGACGCGCGTGAGGAAGAGTTCTTGCAGCTCGGTGACCCGCTCGATGTGG
CGGTCCGGATCGACGGTGTGGCGCGTGGCGGGGTAGTCGGCGAACGCGGCGGCGAGGGTGCGTACGGCCC
TGGGGACGTCGTCGCGGGTGGCGAGGCGCACCGTGGGCTTGTACTCGGTCATGTTGTCTAACAAAAAAGC
CAAAAACGGCCAGAATTTAGCGGACAATTTACAAGTCTAACACTGAAAATTACATATTGACCCAAATGAT
TACATTTCAAAAGGTGCCTAAAAAACTTCACAAAACACACTCGCCAACCCCGAGCGCATAGTTCAAAACC
GGAGCTTCAGCTACTTAAGAAGATAGGTACATAAAACCGACCAAAGAAACTGACGCCTCACTTATCCCTC
CCCTCACCAGAGGTCCGGCGCCTGTCGATTCAGGAGAGCCTACCCTAGGCCCGAACCCTGCGTCCTGCGA
CGGAGAAAAGCCTACCGCACACCTACCGGCTGGTGGCCCCACCCTGCATTATAAGCCAACAGAACGGGTG
ACGTCACGACACGACGAGGGCGCGCGCTCCCAAAGGTACGGGTGCACTGCCCAACGGCACCGCCATAACT
GCCGCCCCCGCAACAGACGACAAACCGAGTTCTCCAGTCAGTGACAAACTTCACGTCAGGGTCCCCAGAT
GGTGCCCAGCCCATCTCACCCGAATAAGAGCTTTCCCGCATTAGCGAAGGGCTCAAGACCTTGGGTTCTT
GCCGCCCACCATGCCCCCCACCTTGTTTCAACGACCTCACAGCCCGCCTCACAAGCGTCTTCCATTCAAG
ACTCGGGAACAGCCGCCATTTTGCTGCGCTCCCCCCAACCCCCAGTTCAGGGCAACCTTGCTCGCGGACC
CAGACTACAGCCCTTGGCGGTCTCTCCACACGCTTCCGTCCCACCGAGCGGCCCGGCGGCCACGAAAGCC
CCGGCCAGCCCAGCAGCCCGCTACTCACCAAGTGACGATCACAGCGATCCACAAACAAGAACCGCGACCC
AAATCCCGGCTGCGACGGAACTAGCTGTGCCACACCCGGCGCGTCCTTATATAATCATCGGCGTTCACCG
CCCCACGGAGATCCCTCCGCAGAATCGCCGAGAAGGGACTACTTTTCCTCGCCTGTTCCGCTCTCTGGAA
AGAAAACCAGTGCCCTAGAGTCACCCAAGTCCCGTCCTAAAATGTCCTTCTGCTGATACTGGGGTTCTAA
GGCCGAGTCTTATGAGCAGCGGGCCGCTGTCCTGAGCGTCCGGGCGGAAGGATCAGGACGCTCCTGCGCC
CTTCGTCTGACGTGGCAGCGCTCGCCGTGACGAGGGGGGCGCCCGCGGGAGGCGCCAAAACCCGGCGCGG
AGGCCAGGCGCGCCCCGATTTCGATATTCCTCGGATCTCGGATAGATCGGGATTGAGGATGTAGGTTGAA
CTTCTCTCGGGTGATCCCGATCTCGGATATTCGGGATTGGAGTAATACCTGGCGATAGGCGCTGCCAAGC
AATAGCCAAGGCGCAAGGCCGGCCAAGAGACTTGCGATAGTTCGTTCGAGAGGTAGCCTGCAAGATGGAT
CGGACGAAAGGTTTGAAGATTTTCCGACGAGGGCCTTGGAGAGTTCGGAAATTTAAATGCAACTATGGAT
GAACGAAATAGACAGATCGCTGAGATAGGTGCCTCACTGATTAAGCATTGGTAACTGTCAGACCAAGTTT
ACTCATATATACTTTAGATTGATTTAAAACTTCATTTTTAATTTAAAAGGATCTAGGTGAAGATCCTTTT
TGATAATCTCATGACCAAAATCCCTTAACGTGAGTTTTCGTTCCACTGAGCGTCAGACCCCGTAGAAAAG
ATCAAAGGATCTTCTTGAGATCCTTTTTTTCTGCGCGTAATCTGCTGCTTGCAAACAAAAAAACCACCGC
TACCAGCGGTGGTTTGTTTGCCGGATCAAGAGCTACCAACTCTTTTTCCGAAGGTAACTGGCTTCAGCAG
AGCGCAGATACCAAATACTGTTCTTCTAGTGTAGCCGTAGTTAGGCCACCACTTCAAGAACTCTGTAGCA
CCGCCTACATACCTCGCTCTGCTAATCCTGTTACCAGTGGCTGCTGCCAGTGGCGATAAGTCGTGTCTTA
CCGGGTTGGACTCAAGACGATAGTTACCGGATAAGGCGCAGCGGTCGGGCTGAACGGGGGGTTCGTGCAC
ACAGCCCAGCTTGGAGCGAACGACCTACACCGAACTGAGATACCTACAGCGTGAGCTATGAGAAAGCGCC
ACGCTTCCCGAAGGGAGAAAGGCGGACAGGTATCCGGTAAGCGGCAGGGTCGGAACAGGAGAGCGCACGA
GGGAGCTTCCAGGGGGAAACGCCTGGTATCTTTATAGTCCTGTCGGGTTTCGCCACCTCTGACTTGAGCG
TCGATTTTTGTGATGCTCGTCAGGGGGGCGGAGCCTATGGAAAAACGCCAGCAACGCGGCCTTTTTACGG
TTCCTGGCCTTTTGCTGGCCTTTTGCTCACATGATTTAAATGAAACTCGTAATCGGAGAACGGGTGCAAT
AGCAAGGACCAGATCGAACTTGACTGACGCAATTCTGAGCGTAGTCGAAACCCAGACAAGTCGATCTCGC
CAAGTAGCTGACTTGACTGGTTAATTAAGTTTCGATAGCCCAAGGTAACCAATGAGATTAGGGAGGGAAG
AAAGTTTGATGAACTACTTCTGACCCCTAGTGGTGTCCAGAAAAGACCATTAAAGGAATGTCTTGATCGA
AATCGAGAGATCGCCTGCAGGATAGCTGACGACCTTAAGGATAAATTTCTGGTAAGGAGGACACGTATGG
AAGTGGGCAAGTTGGGGAAGCCGTATCCGTTGCTGAATCTGGCATATGTGGGAGTATAAGACGCGCAGCG
TCGCATCAGGCATTTTTTTCTGCGCCAATGCCGGTAGATAGCAATCCGGCCCGAGGGGCACAAAAAACCC
CTCAAGACCCGTTTAGAGGCCCCAAGGGGTTATGCTACGATACCGATAGAGATGGGCCAATACCACATTT
GTAGAGGTTTTACTTGCTT
Features (pLannotate 1.2.2; 18 found; start..end, strand, type, name):
     63..184     +  polyA_signal   SV40 poly(A) signal: SV40 polyadenylation signal
    605..656     -  promoter       CMVd2 promoter: truncated human cytomegalovirus (CMV) immediate early promoter that yields moderately reduced expression relative to the full-length promoter
    719..736     +  promoter       CMV promoter (fragment): human cytomegalovirus (CMV) immediate early promoter
    809..1112    -  enhancer       CMV enhancer: human cytomegalovirus immediate early enhancer
   1193..1241    +  polyA_signal   poly(A) signal: synthetic polyadenylation signal
   1259..1305    +  terminator     T7 terminator: transcription terminator for bacteriophage T7 RNA polymerase
   1310..1381    -  misc_feature   5' β-globin insulator: insulator upstream of the human β-globin locus (Farrell et al., 2002)
   1533..1669    -  terminator     rrnG terminator: transcription terminator from the E. coli ribosomal RNA rrnG operon (Albrechtsen et al., 1991)
   1682..2542    -  CDS            AmpR: β-lactamase; bla; confers resistance to ampicillin, carbenicillin, and related antibiotics
   2808..2856    -  polyA_signal   poly(A) signal: synthetic polyadenylation signal
   2885..3482    -  CDS            PuroR (fragment): puromycin N-acetyltransferase; pac from Streptomyces; confers resistance to puromycin
   3486..4695    -  promoter       UbC promoter: human ubiquitin C promoter
   4959..5023    +  CDS            bla(M) (fragment): β-lactamase lacking the signal sequence; bla(M); allows cytosolic expression of β-lactamase
   5195..5783    +  rep_origin     ori: high-copy-number ColE1/pMB1/pBR322/pUC origin of replication
   6009..6080    -  misc_feature   3' β-globin insulator: insulator downstream of the human β-globin locus (Farrell et al., 2002)
   6125..6261    -  terminator     rrnG terminator: transcription terminator from the E. coli ribosomal RNA rrnG operon (Albrechtsen et al., 1991)
   6291..6337    -  terminator     T7 terminator: transcription terminator for bacteriophage T7 RNA polymerase
   6360..40      +  CDS            large T antigen (fragment) (across the origin): large T antigen from SV40 (simian virus 40)
