[The description below was written by a language model from this plasmid's Addgene catalogue record and pLannotate feature annotations shown in this document.]
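Description:
pGBW-m4252824 is a mammalian expression plasmid for wild-type SARS-CoV-2 nsp7, one of the non-structural proteins processed from the viral ORF1ab polyprotein. It is built on pTwist_CMV_Puro_6, modified by removal of an AarI site. The backbone is listed at about 6.1 kb, the insert is 242 bp, and the full sequenced record is 6,389 nt. The plasmid is maintained in E. coli through a high-copy ColE1/pUC-type origin and selected with ampicillin via the β-lactamase gene. For mammalian cells, a separate cassette places a puromycin N-acetyltransferase gene under the human ubiquitin C promoter, followed by a synthetic polyadenylation signal, so that transfected cells can be selected or enriched with puromycin.

According to the catalogue entry, nsp7 is driven by the CMV promoter and is fused at its C terminus to a backbone-encoded HA epitope that can be cleaved off at a TEV protease site. The HA tag allows detection or immunoprecipitation of the protein. The automated feature table does not annotate the nsp7 coding sequence or the TEV/HA tag. It does identify the CMV enhancer and CMV promoter fragments on the reverse strand, an SV40 poly(A) signal, and a short SV40 large T antigen fragment call spanning the origin, which likely reflects SV40-derived sequence near the poly(A) region rather than a functional gene. β-globin insulator elements together with rrnG and T7 transcription terminators flank the functional modules and presumably limit read-through between them. The record supports use for transient or puromycin-selected expression of tagged nsp7 in mammalian cells, for example in studies of viral protein function or host interactions.
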