Addgene plasmid #153740: pGBW-m4252824
Purpose: Mammalian expression plasmid for SARS-CoV-2 nsp7
Depositing lab: Ginkgo Bioworks & Benjie Chen. Depositing organization: Ginkgo Bioworks.
Backbone
  Vector backbone: pTwist_CMV_Puro_6 with AarI site removed
  Backbone size w/o insert (bp): 6080
  Vector type: Mammalian Expression
  Selectable markers: Puromycin
Growth in bacteria
  Bacterial resistance: Ampicillin, 100 μg/mL
  Growth temperature: 37°C
  Growth strain: DH5alpha
  Copy number: High Copy
Gene/Insert
  Gene/Insert name: SARS-CoV-2 nsp7
  Species: Severe acute respiratory syndrome coronavirus 2
  Insert size (bp): 242
  Mutation: wt
  Entrez Gene: ORF1ab (a.k.a. GU280_gp01)
  Promoter: CMV
  Tag / fusion protein: Cleavable TEV;HA (C terminal on backbone)
  Cloning method: Unknown
Resource information
  A portion of this plasmid was derived from a plasmid made by: GinkgoBioworks
Depositor comments: NCBI reference sequence: 43740578
How to cite: pGBW-m4252824 was a gift from Ginkgo Bioworks & Benjie Chen (Addgene plasmid # 153740 ; http://n2t.net/addgene:153740 ; RRID:Addgene_153740)
